>Addgene plasmid #51448 | TALEN-CCR5L18-NtermN3 | depositor full sequence | sequence record 78465 | TALEN CCR5 Left (L18) N3 N-term
GACGGATCGGGAGATCTCCCGATCCCCTATGGTCGACTCTCAGTACAATCTGCTCTGATGCCGCATAGTT
AAGCCAGTATCTGCTCCCTGCTTGTGTGTTGGAGGTCGCTGAGTAGTGCGCGAGCAAAATTTAAGCTACA
ACAAGGCAAGGCTTGACCGACAATTGCATGAAGAATCTGCTTAGGGTTAGGCGTTTTGCGCTGCTTCGCG
ATGTACGGGCCAGATATACGCGTTGACATTGATTATTGACTAGTTATTAATAGTAATCAATTACGGGGTC
ATTAGTTCATAGCCCATATATGGAGTTCCGCGTTACATAACTTACGGTAAATGGCCCGCCTGGCTGACCG
CCCAACGACCCCCGCCCATTGACGTCAATAATGACGTATGTTCCCATAGTAACGCCAATAGGGACTTTCC
ATTGACGTCAATGGGTGGACTATTTACGGTAAACTGCCCACTTGGCAGTACATCAAGTGTATCATATGCC
AAGTACGCCCCCTATTGACGTCAATGACGGTAAATGGCCCGCCTGGCATTATGCCCAGTACATGACCTTA
TGGGACTTTCCTACTTGGCAGTACATCTACGTATTAGTCATCGCTATTACCATGGTGATGCGGTTTTGGC
AGTACATCAATGGGCGTGGATAGCGGTTTGACTCACGGGGATTTCCAAGTCTCCACCCCATTGACGTCAA
TGGGAGTTTGTTTTGGCACCAAAATCAACGGGACTTTCCAAAATGTCGTAACAACTCCGCCCCATTGACG
CAAATGGGCGGTAGGCGTGTACGGTGGGAGGTCTATATAAGCAGAGCTCTCTGGCTAACTAGAGAACCCA
CTGCTTACTGGCTTATCGAAATTAATACGACTCACTATAGGGAGACCCAAGCTGGCTAGCACCATGGACT
ACAAAGACCATGACGGTGATTATAAAGATCATGACATCGATTACAAGGATGACGATGACAAGATGGCCCC
CAAGAAGAAGAGGAAGGTGGGCATTCACCGCGGGGTACCTATGGTGGACTTGAGGACACTCGGTTATTCG
CAACAGCAACAGGAGAAAATCAAGCCTAAGGTCAGGAGCACCGTCGCGCAACACCACGAGGCGCTTGTGG
GGCATGGCTTCACTCATGCGCATATTGTCGCGCTTTCACAGCACCCTGCGGCGCTTGGGACGGTGGCTGT
CAAATACCAAGATATGATTGCGGCCCTGCCCGAAGCCACGCACGAGGCAATTGTAGGGGTCGGTAAACAG
TGGTCGGGAGCGCGAGCACTTGAGGCGCTGCTGACTGTGGCGGGTGAGCTTAGGGGGCCTCCGCTCCAGC
TCGACACCGGGCAGCTGCTGCAGATCGCGCAGCAGGGGGGAGTAACAGCGGTAGAGGCAGTGCACGCCTG
GCGCAATGCGCTCACCGGGGCCCCCTTGAACCTGACCCCAGACCAGGTAGTCGCAATCGCGTCAAACGGA
GGGGGAAAGCAAGCCCTGGAAACCGTGCAAAGGTTGTTGCCGGTCCTTTGTCAAGACCACGGCCTTACAC
CGGAGCAAGTCGTGGCCATTGCATCCCACGACGGTGGCAAACAGGCTCTTGAGACGGTTCAGAGACTTCT
CCCAGTTCTCTGTCAAGCCCACGGGCTGACTCCCGATCAAGTTGTAGCGATTGCGTCGAACATTGGAGGG
AAACAAGCATTGGAGACTGTCCAACGGCTCCTTCCCGTGTTGTGTCAAGCCCACGGTTTGACGCCTGCAC
AAGTGGTCGCCATCGCCTCGAATGGCGGCGGTAAGCAGGCGCTGGAAACAGTACAGCGCCTGCTGCCTGT
ACTGTGCCAGGATCATGGACTGACCCCAGACCAGGTAGTCGCAATCGCGTCAAACGGAGGGGGAAAGCAA
GCCCTGGAAACCGTGCAAAGGTTGTTGCCGGTCCTTTGTCAAGACCACGGCCTTACACCGGAGCAAGTCG
TGGCCATTGCAAGCAACATCGGTGGCAAACAGGCTCTTGAGACGGTTCAGAGACTTCTCCCAGTTCTCTG
TCAAGCCCACGGGCTGACTCCCGATCAAGTTGTAGCGATTGCGTCGCATGACGGAGGGAAACAAGCATTG
GAGACTGTCCAACGGCTCCTTCCCGTGTTGTGTCAAGCCCACGGTTTGACGCCTGCACAAGTGGTCGCCA
TCGCCTCCAATATTGGCGGTAAGCAGGCGCTGGAAACAGTACAGCGCCTGCTGCCTGTACTGTGCCAGGA
TCATGGACTGACCCCAGACCAGGTAGTCGCAATCGCGTCACATGACGGGGGAAAGCAAGCCCTGGAAACC
GTGCAAAGGTTGTTGCCGGTCCTTTGTCAAGACCACGGCCTTACACCGGAGCAAGTCGTGGCCATTGCAT
CCCACGACGGTGGCAAACAGGCTCTTGAGACGGTTCAGAGACTTCTCCCAGTTCTCTGTCAAGCCCACGG
GCTGACTCCCGATCAAGTTGTAGCGATTGCGTCCAACGGTGGAGGGAAACAAGCATTGGAGACTGTCCAA
CGGCTCCTTCCCGTGTTGTGTCAAGCCCACGGTTTGACGCCTGCACAAGTGGTCGCCATCGCCAACAACA
ACGGCGGTAAGCAGGCGCTGGAAACAGTACAGCGCCTGCTGCCTGTACTGTGCCAGGATCATGGACTGAC
CCCAGACCAGGTAGTCGCAATCGCGTCACATGACGGGGGAAAGCAAGCCCTGGAAACCGTGCAAAGGTTG
TTGCCGGTCCTTTGTCAAGACCACGGCCTTACACCGGAGCAAGTCGTGGCCATTGCAAGCAACATCGGTG
GCAAACAGGCTCTTGAGACGGTTCAGAGACTTCTCCCAGTTCTCTGTCAAGCCCACGGGCTGACTCCCGA
TCAAGTTGTAGCGATTGCGAATAACAATGGAGGGAAACAAGCATTGGAGACTGTCCAACGGCTCCTTCCC
GTGTTGTGTCAAGCCCACGGTTTGACGCCTGCACAAGTGGTCGCCATCGCCAGCCATGATGGCGGTAAGC
AGGCGCTGGAAACAGTACAGCGCCTGCTGCCTGTACTGTGCCAGGATCATGGACTGACACCCGAACAGGT
GGTCGCCATTGCTTCTAATGGGGGAGGACGGCCAGCCTTGGAGTCCATCGTAGCCCAATTGTCCAGGCCC
GATCCCGCGTTGGCTGCGTTAACGAATGACCATCTGGTGGCGTTGGCATGTCTTGGTGGACGACCCGCGC
TCGATGCAGTCAAAAAGGGTCTGCCTCATGCTCCCGCATTGATCAAAAGAACCAACCGGCGGATTCCCGA
GAGAACTTCCCATCGAGTCGCGGGATCCCAACTAGTCAAAAGTGAACTGGAGGAGAAGAAATCTGAACTT
CGTCATAAATTGAAATATGTGCCTCATGAATATATTGAATTAATTGAAATTGCCAGAAATTCCACTCAGG
ATAGAATTCTTGAAATGAAGGTAATGGAATTTTTTATGAAAGTTTATGGATATAGAGGTAAACATTTGGG
TGGATCAAGGAAACCGGACGGAGCAATTTATACTGTCGGATCTCCTATTGATTACGGTGTGATCGTGGAT
ACTAAAGCTTATAGCGGAGGTTATAATCTGCCAATTGGCCAAGCAGATGAAATGGAGCGATATGTCGAAG
AAAATCAAACACGAAACAAACATCTCAACCCTAATGAATGGTGGAAAGTCTATCCATCTTCTGTAACGGA
ATTTAAGTTTTTATTTGTGAGTGGTCACTTTAAAGGAAACTACAAAGCTCAGCTTACACGATTAAATCAT
ATCACTAATTGTAATGGAGCTGTTCTTAGTGTAGAAGAGCTTTTAATTGGTGGAGAAATGATTAAAGCCG
GCACATTAACCTTAGAGGAAGTGAGACGGAAATTTAATAACGGCGAGATAAACTTTTAAGGGCCCTTCGA
AGGTAAGCCTATCCCTAACCCTCTCCTCGGTCTCGATTCTACGCGTACCGGTCATCATCACCATCACCAT
TGAGTTTAAACCCGCTGATCAGCCTCGACTGTGCCTTCTAGTTGCCAGCCATCTGTTGTTTGCCCCTCCC
CCGTGCCTTCCTTGACCCTGGAAGGTGCCACTCCCACTGTCCTTTCCTAATAAAATGAGGAAATTGCATC
GCATTGTCTGAGTAGGTGTCATTCTATTCTGGGGGGTGGGGTGGGGCAGGACAGCAAGGGGGAGGATTGG
GAAGACAATAGCAGGCATGCTGGGGATGCGGTGGGCTCTATGGCTTCTGAGGCGGAAAGAACCAGCTGGG
GCTCTAGGGGGTATCCCC
[124 nt withheld, positions 4289-4412]
C
[32 nt withheld, positions 4414-4445]
CA
[57 nt withheld, positions 4448-4504]
A
[49 nt withheld, positions 4506-4554]
CCTTTGACGTTGGAGTCCACGTTCTTT
[37 nt withheld, positions 4582-4618]
ACCCTATCTCGGTCTATTCTTTTGATTTATAAGGGATTTTGGGGATTTCGGCCTATTGGTTAAAAAATGA
GCTGATTTAACAAAAATTTAACGCGAATTAATTCTGTGGAATGTGTGTCAGTTAGGGTGTGGAAAGTCCC
CAGGCTCCCCAGGCAGGCAGAAGTATGCAAAGCATGCATCTCAATTAGTCAGCAACCAGGTGTGGAAAGT
CCCCAGGCTCCCCAGCAGGCAGAAGTATGCAAAGCATGCATCTCAATTAGTCAGCAACCATAGTCCCGCC
CCTAACTCCGCCCATCCCGCCCCTAACTCCGCCCAGTTCCGCCCATTCTCCGCCCCATGGCTGACTAATT
TTTTTTATTTATGCAGAGGCCGAGGCCGCCTCTGCCTCTGAGCTATTCCAGAAGTAGTGAGGAGGCTTTT
TTGGAGGCCTAGGCTTTTGCAAAAAGCTCCCGGGAGCTTGTATATCCATTTTCGGATCTGATCAGCACGT
GTTGACAATTAATCATCGGCATAGTATATCGGCATAGTATAATACGACAAGGTGAGGAACTAAACCATGG
CCAAGCCTTTGTCTCAAGAAGAATCCACCCTCATTGAAAGAGCAACGGCTACAATCAACAGCATCCCCAT
CTCTGAAGACTACAGCGTCGCCAGCGCAGCTCTCTCTAGCGACGGCCGCATCTTCACTGGTGTCAATGTA
TATCATTTTACTGGGGGACCTTGTGCAGAACTCGTGGTGCTGGGCACTGCTGCTGCTGCGGCAGCTGGCA
ACCTGACTTGTATCGTCGCGATCGGAAATGAGAACAGGGGCATCTTGAGCCCCTGCGGACGGTGTCGACA
GGTGCTTCTCGATCTGCATCCTGGGATCAAAGCGATAGTGAAGGACAGTGATGGACAGCCGACGGCAGTT
GGGATTCGTGAATTGCTGCCCTCTGGTTATGTGTGGGAGGGCTAAGCACTTCGTGGCCGAGGAGCAGGAC
TGACACGTGCTACGAGATTTCGATTCCACCGCCGCCTTCTATGAAAGGTTGGGCTTCGGAATCGTTTTCC
GGGACGCCGGCTGGATGATCCTCCAGCGCGGGGATCTCATGCTGGAGTTCTTCGCCCACCCCAACTTGTT
TATTGCAGCTTATAATGGTTACAAATAAAGCAATAGCATCACAAATTTCACAAATAAAGCATTTTTTTCA
CTGCATTCTAGTTGTGGTTTGTCCAAACTCATCAATGTATCTTATCATGTCTGTATACCGTCGACCTCTA
GCTAGAGCTTGGCGTAATCATGGTCATAGCTGTTTCCTGTGTGAAATTGTTATCCGCTCACAATTCCACA
CAACATACGAGCCGGAAGCATAAAGTGTAAAGCCTGGGGTGCCTAATGAGTGAGCTAACTCACATTAATT
GCGTTGCGCTCACTGCCCGCTTTCCAGTCGGGAAACCTGTCGTGCCAGCTGCATTAATGAATCGGCCAAC
GCGCGGGGAGAGGCGGTTTGCGTATTGGGCGCTCTTCCGCTTCCTCGCTCACTGACTCGCTGCGCTCGGT
CGTTCGGCTGCGGCGAGCGGTATCAGCTCACTCAAAGGCGGTAATACGGTTATCCACAGAATCAGGGGAT
AACGCAGGAAAGAACATGTGAGCAAAAGGCCAGCAAAAGGCCAGGAACCGTAAAAAGGCCGCGTTGCTGG
CGTTTTTCCATAGGCTCCGCCCCCCTGACGAGCATCACAAAAATCGACGCTCAAGTCAGAGGTGGCGAAA
CCCGACAGGACTATAAAGATACCAGGCGTTTCCCCCTGGAAGCTCCCTCGTGCGCTCTCCTGTTCCGACC
CTGCCGCTTACCGGATACCTGTCCGCCTTTCTCCCTTCGGGAAGCGTGGCGCTTTCTCAATGCTCACGCT
GTAGGTATCTCAGTTCGGTGTAGGTCGTTCGCTCCAAGCTGGGCTGTGTGCACGAACCCCCCGTTCAGCC
CGACCGCTGCGCCTTATCCGGTAACTATCGTCTTGAGTCCAACCCGGTAAGACACGACTTATCGCCACTG
GCAGCAGCCACTGGTAACAGGATTAGCAGAGCGAGGTATGTAGGCGGTGCTACAGAGTTCTTGAAGTGGT
GGCCTAACTACGGCTACACTAGAAGGACAGTATTTGGTATCTGCGCTCTGCTGAAGCCAGTTACCTTCGG
AAAAAGAGTTGGTAGCTCTTGATCCGGCAAACAAACCACCGCTGGTAGCGGTGGTTTTTTTGTTTGCAAG
CAGCAGATTACGCGCAGAAAAAAAGGATCTCAAGAAGATCCTTTGATCTTTTCTACGGGGTCTGACGCTC
AGTGGAACGAAAACTCACGTTAAGGGATTTTGGTCATGAGATTATCAAAAAGGATCTTCACCTAGATCCT
TTTAAATTAAAAATGAAGTTTTAAATCAATCTAAAGTATATATGAGTAAACTTGGTCTGACAGTTACCAA
TGCTTAATCAGTGAGGCACCTATCTCAGCGATCTGTCTATTTCGTTCATCCATAGTTGCCTGACTCCCCG
TCGTGTAGATAACTACGATACGGGAGGGCTTACCATCTGGCCCCAGTGCTGCAATGATACCGCGAGACCC
ACGCTCACCGGCTCCAGATTTATCAGCAATAAACCAGCCAGCCGGAAGGGCCGAGCGCAGAAGTGGTCCT
GCAACTTTATCCGCCTCCATCCAGTCTATTAATTGTTGCCGGGAAGCTAGAGTAAGTAGTTCGCCAGTTA
ATAGTTTGCGCAACGTTGTTGCCATTGCTACAGGCATCGTGGTGTCACGCTCGTCGTTTGGTATGGCTTC
ATTCAGCTCCGGTTCCCAACGATCAAGGCGAGTTACATGATCCCCCATGTTGTGCAAAAAAGCGGTTAGC
TCCTTCGGTCCTCCGATCGTTGTCAGAAGTAAGTTGGCCGCAGTGTTATCACTCATGGTTATGGCAGCAC
TGCATAATTCTCTTACTGTCATGCCATCCGTAAGATGCTTTTCTGTGACTGGTGAGTACTCAACCAAGTC
ATTCTGAGAATAGTGTATGCGGCGACCGAGTTGCTCTTGCCCGGCGTCAATACGGGATAATACCGCGCCA
CATAGCAGAACTTTAAAAGTGCTCATCATTGGAAAACGTTCTTCGGGGCGAAAACTCTCAAGGATCTTAC
CGCTGTTGAGATCCAGTTCGATGTAACCCACTCGTGCACCCAACTGATCTTCAGCATCTTTTACTTTCAC
CAGCGTTTCTGGGTGAGCAAAAACAGGAAGGCAAAATGCCGCAAAAAAGGGAATAAGGGCGACACGGAAA
TGTTGAATACTCATACTCTTCCTTTTTCAATATTATTGAAGCATTTATCAGGGTTATTGTCTCATGAGCG
GATACATATTTGAATGTATTTAGAAAAATAAACAAATAGGGGTTCCGCGCACATTTCCCCGAAAAGTGCC
ACCTGACGTC
Features (pLannotate 1.2.2; 26 found; start..end, strand, type, name):
     36..80      -  misc_feature   bom (fragment): basis of mobility region from pBR322
    235..614     +  enhancer       CMV enhancer: human cytomegalovirus immediate early enhancer
    615..818     +  promoter       CMV promoter: human cytomegalovirus (CMV) immediate early promoter
    814..847     +  LTR            5' LTR (truncated) (fragment): truncated 5' long terminal repeat (LTR) from HIV-1
    863..881     +  promoter       T7 promoter: promoter for bacteriophage T7 RNA polymerase
    907..972     +  CDS            3xFLAG: three tandem FLAG® epitope tags, followed by an enterokinase cleavage site
   1024..1533    +  CDS            avrBs3 (fragment): AVRB3_XANEU - Experimental evidence at protein level: Swiss-Prot protein existence level 1. Avirulence protein. Acts as a transcription factor in C.annuum plants. In susceptible plants lacking the Bs3 resistance gene induces expression of a number of genes, including genes homologous to a family of auxin-induced genes, alpha-expansin genes, pectate lyase, anthocyanidin glucoside rhamnosyl transferase and at least one transcription factor, UPA20. Their expression leads to plant hypertrophy in mesophyll cells, probably mainly mediated by UPA20 (PubMed:17962565). In resistant plants induces the h
   3124..3330    +  CDS            pthXo1 (fragment): PTHX1_XANOP - Also known as tal2b. Experimental evidence at protein level: Swiss-Prot protein existence level 1. Avirulence protein. Acts as a transcription factor in rice, inducing expression of a number of host genes including SWEET11 (Os8N3, XA13, AC Q6YZF3) in susceptible plants with the Xa13 allele. Plants with the xa13 allele, which has an altered promoter, are resistant to bacterial blight caused by this bacterial strain and do not induce SWEET11. The xa13 allele elicits an atypical hypersensitive response (HR). PthXo1 binds SWEET11 promoter DNA in a sequence-specific manner. From Xanth
   3319..3906    +  CDS            FokI cleavage domain: nonspecific DNA cleavage domain of the FokI endonuclease (Li et al., 1992) must dimerize to be catalytically active
   3922..3963    +  CDS            V5 tag: epitope tag from simian virus 5
   4019..4243    +  polyA_signal   bGH poly(A) signal: bovine growth hormone polyadenylation signal
   4247..4268    +  promoter       SV40 promoter (fragment): SV40 enhancer and early promoter
   4289..4717    +  rep_origin     f1 ori (sequence partly withheld): f1 bacteriophage origin of replication; arrow indicates direction of (+) strand synthesis
   4731..5061    +  promoter       SV40 promoter: SV40 enhancer and early promoter
   5109..5156    +  promoter       EM7 promoter: synthetic bacterial promoter&nbsp
   5175..5573    +  CDS            BSD: blasticidin S deaminase; Aspergillus terreus BSD; confers resistance to blasticidin
   5574..5601    +  CDS            BleoR (fragment): antibiotic-binding protein; Sh ble from Streptoalloteichus hindustanus; confers resistance to bleomycin, phleomycin, and Zeocin™
   5611..5736    +  CDS            ble (fragment): BLE_KLEPN - Experimental evidence at protein level: Swiss-Prot protein existence level 1. Binding protein with a strong affinity to the bleomycin family of antibiotics. Binds to CL990; an antimitotic-antibiotic compound. From Klebsiella pneumoniae.
   5731..5852    +  polyA_signal   SV40 poly(A) signal: SV40 polyadenylation signal
   5925..5941    -  protein_bind   lac operator: The lac repressor binds to the lac operator to inhibit transcription in E. coli. This inhibition can be relieved by adding lactose or isopropyl-β-D-thiogalactopyranoside (IPTG). lac repressor encoded by lacI
   5949..5979    -  promoter       lac promoter: promoter for the E. coli lac operon
   5994..6015    -  protein_bind   CAP binding site: CAP binding activates transcription in the presence of cAMP. E. coli catabolite activator protein
   6028..6120    -  CDS            lacI (fragment): lac repressor; lacI; The lac repressor binds to the lac operator to inhibit transcription in E. coli. This inhibition can be relieved by adding lactose or isopropyl-β-D-thiogalactopyranoside (IPTG).
   6303..6891    -  rep_origin     ori: high-copy-number ColE1/pMB1/pBR322/pUC origin of replication
   7062..7922    -  CDS            AmpR: β-lactamase; bla; confers resistance to ampicillin, carbenicillin, and related antibiotics
   7923..8027    -  promoter       AmpR promoter: bla
