[The description below was written by a language model from this plasmid's Addgene catalogue record and pLannotate feature annotations shown in this document.]
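Description:
TALEN-CCR5L18-NtermN3 is an 8,058 bp mammalian expression plasmid built on the JDS70 TALEN backbone. It encodes one half of a TALE nuclease pair, the monomer directed at the left half-site (L18) of the CCR5A target in the human CCR5 locus. The plasmid is maintained in E. coli at high copy through a ColE1/pUC-type origin with ampicillin selection (AmpR under its own bla promoter), and an f1 origin is also present. A second cassette, driven by the SV40 early promoter and the bacterial EM7 promoter and ending in an SV40 poly(A) signal, carries blasticidin S deaminase, which could allow blasticidin selection in mammalian cells. The short bleomycin-resistance annotations next to it are only fragments.

The synthetic insert of about 3 kb is transcribed from the CMV enhancer/promoter and terminated by the bGH poly(A) signal. A T7 promoter upstream of the coding region would permit in vitro transcription. The open reading frame begins with an N-terminal 3xFLAG tag, followed by a truncated TALE N-terminal domain (Δ152 architecture). The feature table leaves the next stretch unannotated, and this presumably holds the repeat array that specifies the target sequence. It is followed by a +63 TALE C-terminal segment and the FokI cleavage domain in its EL obligate-heterodimer form, which must pair with a complementary FokI variant on the right-site TALEN to cut DNA. A V5 tag sequence is annotated just downstream of FokI, but the record does not list it as a fusion tag.

The "N3" designation refers to three substitutions in the N-terminal domain (K150Q, K153Q, R154Q) that replace cationic residues with glutamine. The construct comes from work profiling TALEN specificity and engineering nucleases with improved DNA-cleavage specificity.
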