Addgene plasmid #51448: TALEN-CCR5L18-NtermN3
Purpose: Expresses TALEN targeting left CCR5A site (L18) with N3 N-terminal domain
Depositing lab: David Liu. Depositing organization: Harvard University. Publication: Broad specificity profiling of TALENs results in engineered nucleases with improved DNA-cleavage specificity. Guilinger JP, Pattanayak V, Reyon D, Tsai SQ, Sander JD, Joung JK, Liu DR. Nat Methods. 2014 Apr;11(4):429-35. doi: 10.1038/nmeth.2845. Epub 2014 Feb 16. PubMed 24531420.
Backbone
  Vector backbone: JDS70
  Backbone manufacturer: Joung lab
  Backbone size w/o insert (bp): 5055
  Total vector size (bp): 8058
  Modifications to backbone: TAL N-terminal: ∆152 (Miller et al. 2011) TAL C-terminus: +63 (Miller et al. 2011) FOKI: EL
  Vector type: Mammalian Expression, TALEN
Growth in bacteria
  Bacterial resistance: Ampicillin, 100 μg/mL
  Growth temperature: 37°C
  Growth strain: XL1 Blue
  Copy number: High Copy
Gene/Insert
  Gene/Insert name: TALEN CCR5 Left (L18) N3 N-term
  Species: Synthetic
  Insert size (bp): 3003
  Mutation: K150Q, K153Q, and R154Q
  Promoter: CMV
  Tag / fusion protein: 3xFLAG (N terminal on insert); Fok1 EL variant (C terminal on insert)
  Cloning method: Ligation Independent Cloning
  Sequencing primers: 5′ TAATACGACTCACTATAGG; 3′ GCTGATCAGCGGGTTTAAAC
Terms and licenses: Academic/Nonprofit Terms; Industry Terms: Not Available to Industry
How to cite: TALEN-CCR5L18-NtermN3 was a gift from David Liu (Addgene plasmid # 51448 ; http://n2t.net/addgene:51448 ; RRID:Addgene_51448)
