>Addgene plasmid #51448 | TALEN-CCR5L18-NtermN3 | depositor partial sequence | sequence record 78466 | T7
ACTAAAGACATGACGGTGATTATAAAGATCATGACATCGATTACAAGGATGACGATGACAAGATGGCCCC
CAAGAAGAAGAGGAAGGTGGGCATTCACCGCGGGGTACCTATGGTGGACTTGAGGACACTCGGTTATTCG
CAACAGCAACAGGAGAAAATCAAGCCTAAGGTCAGGAGCACCGTCGCGCAACACCACGAGGCGCTTGTGG
GGCATGGCTTCACTCATGCGCATATTGTCGCGCTTTCACAGCACCCTGCGGCGCTTGGGACGGTGGCTGT
CAAATACCAAGATATGATTGCGGCCCTGCCCGAAGCCACGCACGAGGCAATTGTAGGGGTCGGTAAACAG
TGGTCGGGAGCGCGAGCACTTGAGGCGCTGCTGACTGTGGCGGGTGAGCTTAGGGGGCCTCCGCTCCAGC
TCGACACCGGGCAGCTGCTGCAGATCGCGCAGCAGGGGGGAGTAACAGCGGTAGAGGCAGTGCACGCCTG
GCGCAATGCGCTCACCGGGGCCCCCTTGAACCTGACCCCAGACCAGGTAGTCGCAATCGCGTCAAACGGA
GGGGGAAAGCAAGCCCTGGAAACCGTGCAAAGGTTGTTGCCGGTCCTTTGTCAAGACCACGGCCTTACAC
CGGAGCAAGTCGTGGCCATTGCATCCCACGACGGTGGCAAACAGGCTCTTGAGACGGTTCAGAGACTTCT
CCCAGTTCTCTGTCAAGCCCACGGGCTGACTCCCGATCAAGTTGTAGCGATTGCGTCGAACATTGGAGGG
AAACAAGCATTGGAGACTGTCCAACGGCTCCTTNCCGTGTTGTGTCAAGCCCACGGTTTGACGCCTGCAC
AAGTGGTCGC
