>Addgene plasmid #51448 | TALEN-CCR5L18-NtermN3 | depositor partial sequence | sequence record 78467 | TALEN-fwd2
ACGGAGGGGGAAGCAGCCCTGGAAACCGTGCAAAGGTTGTTGCCGGTCCTTTGTCAAGACCACGGCCTTA
CACCGGAGCAAGTCGTGGCCATTGCATCCCACGACGGTGGCAAACAGGCTCTTGAGACGGTTCAGAGACT
TCTCCCAGTTCTCTGTCAAGCCCACGGGCTGACTCCCGATCAAGTTGTAGCGATTGCGTCGAACATTGGA
GGGAAACAAGCATTGGAGACTGTCCAACGGCTCCTTCCCGTGTTGTGTCAAGCCCACGGTTTGACGCCTG
CACAAGTGGTCGCCATCGCCTCGAATGGCGGCGGTAAGCAGGCGCTGGAAACAGTACAGCGCCTGCTGCC
TGTACTGTGCCAGGATCATGGACTGACCCCAGACCAGGTAGTCGCAATCGCGTCAAACGGAGGGGGAAAG
CAAGCCCTGGAAACCGTGCAAAGGTTGTTGCCGGTCCTTTGTCAAGACCACGGCCTTACACCGGAGCAAG
TCGTGGCCATTGCAAGCAACATCGGTGGCAAACAGGCTCTTGAGACGGTTCAGAGACTTCTCCCAGTTCT
CTGTCAAGCCCACGGGCTGACTCCCGATCAAGTTGTAGCGATTGCGTCGCATGACGGAGGGAAACAAGCA
TTGGAGACTGTCCAACGGCTCCTTCCCGTGTTGTGTCAAGCCCACGGTTTGACGCCTGCACAAGTGGTCG
CCATCGCCTCCAATATTGGCGGTAAGCAGGCGCTGGAAACAGTACAGCGCCTGCTGCCTGTACTGTGCCA
GGATCATGGACTGACCCCAGACCAGGTAGTCGCAATCGCGTCACATGACGGGGGAAAGCAAGCCCTGGAA
AACCGTGCAA
