>Addgene plasmid #51448 | TALEN-CCR5L18-NtermN3 | depositor partial sequence | sequence record 78468 | TALEN-rev2
TGGCGACCACCTGTTCGGGTGTCAGTCCATGATCCTGGCACAGTACAGGCAGCAGGCGCTGTACTGTTTC
CAGCGCCTGCTTACCGCCATCATGGCTGGCGATGGCGACCACTTGTGCAGGCGTCAAACCGTGGGCTTGA
CACAACACGGGAAGGAGCCGTTGGACAGTCTCCAATGCTTGTTTCCCTCCATTGTTATTCGCAATCGCTA
CAACTTGATCGGGAGTCAGCCCGTGGGCTTGACAGAGAACTGGGAGAAGTCTCTGAACCGTCTCAAGAGC
CTGTTTGCCACCGATGTTGCTTGCAATGGCCACGACTTGCTCCGGTGTAAGGCCGTGGTCTTGACAAAGG
ACCGGCAACAACCTTTGCACGGTTTCCAGGGCTTGCTTTCCCCCGTCATGTGACGCGATTGCGACTACCT
GGTCTGGGGTCAGTCCATGATCCTGGCACAGTACAGGCAGCAGGCGCTGTACTGTTTCCAGCGCCTGCTT
ACCGCCGTTGTTGTTGGCGATGGCGACCACTTGTGCAGGCGTCAAACCGTGGGCTTGACACAACACGGGA
AGGAGCCGTTGGACAGTCTCCAATGCTTGTTTCCCTCCACCGTTGGACGCAATCGCTACAACTTGATCGG
GAGTCAGCCCGTGGGCTTGACAGAGAACTGGGAGAAGTCTCTGAACCGTCTCAAGAGCCTGTTTGCCACC
GTCGTGGGATGCAATGGCCACGACTTGCTCCGGTGTAAGGCCGTGGTCTTGACAAAGGACCGGCAACAAC
CTTTGCACGGTTTCCAGGGCTTGCTTTCCCCGTCATGTGACGCGATTGCGACTACCTGGTCTGGGGTCAG
TCAATGATCC
