>Addgene plasmid #51448 | TALEN-CCR5L18-NtermN3 | depositor partial sequence | sequence record 78469 | TALEN-rev1
CTTACCTTCGAAGGGCCCTTAAAAGTTTATCTCGCCGTTATTAAATTTCCGTCTCACTTCCTCTAAGGTT
AATGTGCCGGCTTTAATCATTTCTCCACCAATTAAAAGCTCTTCTACACTAAGAACAGCTCCATTACAAT
TAGTGATATGATTTAATCGTGTAAGCTGAGCTTTGTAGTTTCCTTTAAAGTGACCACTCACAAATAAAAA
CTTAAATTCCGTTACAGAAGATGGATAGACTTTCCACCATTCATTAGGGTTGAGATGTTTGTTTCGTGTT
TGATTTTCTTCGACATATCGCTCCATTTCATCTGCTTGGCCAATTGGCAGATTATAACCTCCGCTATAAG
CTTTAGTATCCACGATCACACCGTAATCAATAGGAGATCCGACAGTATAAATTGCTCCGTCCGGTTTCCT
TGATCCACCCAAATGTTTACCTCTATATCCATAAACTTTCATAAAAAATTCCATTACCTTCATTTCAAGA
ATTCTATCCTGAGTGGAATTTCTGGCAATTTCAATTAATTCAATATATTCATGAGGCACATATTTCAATT
TATGACGAAGTTCAGATTTCTTCTCCTCCAGTTCACTTTTGACTAGTTGGGATCCCGCGACTCGATGGGA
AGTTCTCTCGGGAATCCGCCGGTTGGTTCTTTTGATCAATGCGGGAGCATGAGGCAGACCCTTTTTGACT
GCATCGAGCGCGGGTCGTCCACCAAGACATGCCAACGCCACCAGATGGTCATTCGTTAACGCAGCCAACG
CGGGATCCGGCCTGGACAATTGGGCTACGATGGACTCCAA
