>Addgene plasmid #51448 | TALEN-CCR5L18-NtermN3 | addgene partial sequence | sequence record 84820 | CMV-F 5'-CGCAAATGGGCGGTAGGCGTG-3'
AGAACCCACTGCTTACTGGCTTATCGAAATTAATACGACTCACTATAGGGAGACCCAAGCTGGCTAGCAC
CATGGACTACAAAGACCATGACGGTGATTATAAAGATCATGACATCGATTACAAGGATGACGATGACAAG
ATGGCCCCCAAGAAGAAGAGGAAGGTGGGCATTCACCGCGGGGTACCTATGGTGGACTTGAGGACACTCG
GTTATTCGCAACAGCAACAGGAGAAAATCAAGCCTAAGGTCAGGAGCACCGTCGCGCAACACCACGAGGC
GCTTGTGGGGCATGGCTTCACTCATGCGCATATTGTCGCGCTTTCACAGCACCCTGCGGCGCTTGGGACG
GTGGCTGTCAAATACCAAGATATGATTGCGGCCCTGCCCGAAGCCACGCACGAGGCAATTGTAGGGGTCG
GTAAACAGTGGTCGGGAGCGCGAGCACTTGAGGCGCTGCTGACTGTGGCGGGTGAGCTTAGGGGGCCTCC
GCTCCAGCTCGACACCGGGCAGCTGCTGCAGATCGCGCAGCAGGGGGGAGTAACAGCGGTAGAGGCAGTG
CACGCCTGGCGCAATGCGCTCACCGGGGCCCCCTTGAACCTGACCCCAGACCAGGTAGTCGCAATCGCGT
CAAACGGAGGGGGAAAGCAAGCCCTGGAAACCGTGCAAAGGTTGTTGCCGGTCCTTTGTCAAGACCACGG
CCTTACACCGGAGCAAGTCGTGGCCATTGCATCCCACGACGGTGGCAAACAGGCTCTTGAGACGGTTCAG
AGACTTCTCCCAGTTCTCTGTCAAGCCCACGGGCTGACTCCCGATCAAGTTGTAGCGATTGCGTCGAACA
TTGGAGGGAAACAAGCATTGGAGACTGTCCAACGGCTCCTTCCCGTGTTGTGTCAAGCCCACGGTTTGAC
GCCTGCACAAGTGGTCGCCATCGCCTCGAATGGCGGCGGTAAGCAG
