>Addgene plasmid #51448 | TALEN-CCR5L18-NtermN3 | addgene partial sequence | sequence record 84822 | BGH-rev 5'-TAGAAGGCACAGTCGAGG-3'
TGGTGATGGTGATGATGACCGGTACGCGTAGAATCGAGACCGAGGAGAGGGTTAGGGATAGGCTTACCTT
CGAAGGGCCCTTAAAAGTTTATCTCGCCGTTATTAAATTTCCGTCTCACTTCCTCTAAGGTTAATGTGCC
GGCTTTAATCATTTCTCCACCAATTAAAAGCTCTTCTACACTAAGAACAGCTCCATTACAATTAGTGATA
TGATTTAATCGTGTAAGCTGAGCTTTGTAGTTTCCTTTAAAGTGACCACTCACAAATAAAAACTTAAATT
CCGTTACAGAAGATGGATAGACTTTCCACCATTCATTAGGGTTGAGATGTTTGTTTCGTGTTTGATTTTC
TTCGACATATCGCTCCATTTCATCTGCTTGGCCAATTGGCAGATTATAACCTCCGCTATAAGCTTTAGTA
TCCACGATCACACCGTAATCAATAGGAGATCCGACAGTATAAATTGCTCCGTCCGGTTTCCTTGATCCAC
CCAAATGTTTACCTCTATATCCATAAACTTTCATAAAAAATTCCATTACCTTCATTTCAAGAATTCTATC
CTGAGTGGAATTTCTGGCAATTTCAATTAATTCAATATATTCATGAGGCACATATTTCAATTTATGACGA
AGTTCAGATTTCTTCTCCTCCAGTTCACTTTTGACTAGTTGGGATCCCGCGACTCGATGGGAAGTTCTCT
CGGGAATCCGCCGGTTGGTTCTTTTGATCAATGCGGGAGCATGAGGCAGACCCTTTTTGACTGCATCGAG
CGCGGGTCGTCCACCAAGACATGCCAACGCCACCAGATGGTCATTCGTTAACGCAGCCAACGCGGGATCG
GGCCTGGACAATTGGGCTACGATGGACTCCAAGGCTGGCCGTCCTCCCCCATTAGAAGCAATGGCGACCA
CCTGTTCGGGTGTCAGTCCATGATCCTGGCACAGTACAGGCAGCAGGCGCTGTACTG
