>Addgene plasmid #51448 | TALEN-CCR5L18-NtermN3 | addgene partial sequence | sequence record 84823 | JDS-TALEN-F 5'-TAGGGGTCGGTAAACAGTGG-3'
CTGTGGCGGGTGAGCTTAGGGGGCCTCCGCTCCAGCTCGACACCGGGCAGCTGCTGCAGATCGCGCAGCA
GGGGGGAGTAACAGCGGTAGAGGCAGTGCACGCCTGGCGCAATGCGCTCACCGGGGCCCCCTTGAACCTG
ACCCCAGACCAGGTAGTCGCAATCGCGTCAAACGGAGGGGGAAAGCAAGCCCTGGAAACCGTGCAAAGGT
TGTTGCCGGTCCTTTGTCAAGACCACGGCCTTACACCGGAGCAAGTCGTGGCCATTGCATCCCACGACGG
TGGCAAACAGGCTCTTGAGACGGTTCAGAGACTTCTCCCAGTTCTCTGTCAAGCCCACGGGCTGACTCCC
GATCAAGTTGTAGCGATTGCGTCGAACATTGGAGGGAAACAAGCATTGGAGACTGTCCAACGGCTCCTTC
CCGTGTTGTGTCAAGCCCACGGTTTGACGCCTGCACAAGTGGTCGCCATCGCCTCGAATGGCGGCGGTAA
GCAGGCGCTGGAAACAGTACAGCGCCTGCTGCCTGTACTGTGCCAGGATCATGGACTGACCCCAGACCAG
GTAGTCGCAATCGCGTCAAACGGAGGGGGAAAGCAAGCCCTGGAAACCGTGCAAAGGTTGTTGCCGGTCC
TTTGTCAAGACCACGGCCTTACACCGGAGCAAGTCGTGGCCATTGCAAGCAACATCGGTGGCAAACAGGC
TCTTGAGACGGTTCAGAGACTTCTCCCAGTTCTCTGTCAAGCCCACGGGCTGACTCCCGATCAAGTTGTA
GCGATTGCGTCGCATGACGGAGGGAAACAAGCATTGGAGACTGTCCAACGGCTCCTTCCCGTGTTGTGTC
AAGCCCACGGTTTGACGCCTGCACAAGTGGTCGCCATCGCCTCCAATATTGGCGGTAAGCAGGCGCTGGA
AACAGTACAGCGCCTGCTGCCTGTACTGTGCCAGGATCATGG
